Addgene plasmid #21373: pHIV-EGFP
Purpose: (Empty Backbone) self-inactivating lentiviral plasmid for co-expression of your gene of interest and EGFP
Depositing lab: Bryan Welm & Zena Werb. Depositing organization: University of California, San Francisco (UCSF). Publication: Lentiviral transduction of mammary stem cells for analysis of gene function during development and cancer. Welm BE, Dijkgraaf GJ, Bledau AS, Welm AL, Werb Z. Cell Stem Cell. 2008 Jan 10. 2(1):90-102. 10.1016/j.stem.2007.10.002 PubMed 18371425.
Backbone
  Vector backbone: pSICO
  Backbone size (bp): 6900
  Vector type: Mammalian Expression, Lentiviral
Growth in bacteria
  Bacterial resistance: Ampicillin, 100 μg/mL
  Growth temperature: 37°C
  Growth strain: Stbl3
  Growth instructions: Growth in Stbl3 is preferred
  Copy number: High Copy
Gene/Insert
  Gene/Insert name: None
  Cloning method: Restriction Enzyme; 5′ cloning site NA (unknown if destroyed); 3′ cloning site NA (unknown if destroyed)
  Sequencing primers: 5′ 5'-TGGAATTTGCCCTTTTTGAG-3'; 3′ 5'-AGGAACTGCTTCCTTCACGA-3'
Resource information
  A portion of this plasmid was derived from a plasmid made by: EGFP was from Clontech and pSICO was from Tyler Jacks.
Terms and licenses: Academic/Nonprofit Terms; Industry Terms: Not Available to Industry
Depositor comments: HIV-EGFP is a self-inactivating lentiviral plasmid that was cloned by removing the U6-TATAlox-CMVie-EGFP-TATAlox- WPRE content of pSICO (Ventura et al., 2004), and adding the EF1-alpha promoter, a multiple cloning site (MCS), an internal ribosome entry site (IRES) and EGFP. A cDNA can be cloned into the MCS (HpaI, XbaI, SmaI, and BamHI sites) to enable bicistronic expression with EGFP. This construct was described in the publication: Cell Stem Cell. 2008 Jan 10. 2(1):90-102.
How to cite: pHIV-EGFP was a gift from Bryan Welm & Zena Werb (Addgene plasmid # 21373 ; http://n2t.net/addgene:21373 ; RRID:Addgene_21373)
