[The description below was written by a language model from this plasmid's Addgene catalogue record and the feature table of its GenBank file.]
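Description:
pHIV-EGFP is an empty-backbone, self-inactivating HIV-1-based lentiviral transfer plasmid of 7,686 bp, derived from pSICO and designed for co-expression of a user-supplied cDNA with EGFP in mammalian cells. It is propagated in bacteria through a high-copy ColE1/pUC-type origin and selected with ampicillin via the beta-lactamase gene. A recombination-deficient strain such as Stbl3 is preferred, as is usual for plasmids carrying repeated LTR sequences.

According to the depositor, the U6-TATAlox-CMV-EGFP-TATAlox-WPRE content of pSICO was removed and replaced with an EF-1-alpha promoter, a multiple cloning site, an IRES and EGFP. In the annotated map, a CMV enhancer/promoter sits upstream of a truncated 5' LTR and drives transcription of the viral genomic RNA in packaging cells. It is followed by the HIV-1 Psi packaging signal, the Rev response element for Rev-dependent nuclear export, and the cPPT/CTS, which aids nuclear import of the reverse-transcribed genome. A short annotated gp41 peptide is most likely just residual env sequence near the RRE.

The internal cassette consists of the human EF-1-alpha promoter with its intron A, a short interval holding the cloning sites (HpaI, XbaI, SmaI and BamHI), an EMCV IRES and EGFP. A cDNA inserted there is transcribed on one bicistronic mRNA, with EGFP translated from the IRES to mark transduced cells. The downstream LTR is labelled by the annotation software as a truncated 5' LTR, but by position it serves as the 3' LTR of the self-inactivating design. No WPRE is annotated, consistent with its stated removal. The associated publication used lentiviral transduction of mammary stem cells to study gene function in development and cancer.
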