LOCUS       Exported 7686 bp ds-DNA circular SYN 12-MAY-2021
DEFINITION  self-inactivating lentiviral plasmid for co-expression of your gene
            of interest and EGFP.
ACCESSION   .
VERSION     .
KEYWORDS    pHIV-EGFP
SOURCE      synthetic DNA construct
  ORGANISM  synthetic DNA construct
REFERENCE   1 (bases 1 to 7686)
  AUTHORS   Welm BE, Dijkgraaf GJ, Bledau AS, Welm AL, Werb Z
  TITLE     Lentiviral transduction of mammary stem cells for analysis of gene
            function during development and cancer.
  JOURNAL   Cell Stem Cell. 2008 Jan 10. 2(1):90-102.
  PUBMED    18371425
REFERENCE   2 (bases 1 to 7686)
  AUTHORS   .
  TITLE     Direct Submission
  JOURNAL   Exported May 12, 2021 from SnapGene Server 1.1.58
            http://www.snapgene.com
FEATURES             Location/Qualifiers
     source          1..7686
                     /organism="synthetic DNA construct"
                     /mol_type="other DNA"
     primer_bind     complement(47..66)
                     /label=pRS-marker
                     /note="pRS vectors, use to sequence yeast selectable
                     marker"
     enhancer        238..617
                     /label=CMV enhancer
                     /note="human cytomegalovirus immediate early enhancer"
     promoter        619..817
                     /label=CMV promoter
                     /note="human cytomegalovirus (CMV) immediate early
                     promoter"
     primer_bind     772..792
                     /label=CMV-F
                     /note="Human CMV immediate early promoter, forward primer"
     LTR             835..1015
                     /label=5' LTR (truncated)
                     /note="truncated 5' long terminal repeat (LTR) from HIV-1"
     misc_feature    1062..1187
                     /label=HIV-1 Psi
                     /note="packaging signal of human immunodeficiency virus
                     type 1"
     misc_feature    1684..1917
                     /label=RRE
                     /note="The Rev response element (RRE) of HIV-1 allows for
                     Rev-dependent mRNA export from the nucleus to the
                     cytoplasm."
     CDS             2102..2146
                     /codon_start=1
                     /product="antigenic peptide corresponding to amino acids
                     655 to 669 of the HIV envelope protein gp41 (Lutje Hulsik
                     et al., 2013)"
                     /label=gp41 peptide
                     /note="recognized by the 2H10 single-chain llama nanobody"
                     /translation="KNEQELLELDKWASL"
     misc_feature    2444..2561
                     /label=cPPT/CTS
                     /note="central polypurine tract and central termination
                     sequence of HIV-1"
     promoter        2624..3802
                     /label=EF-1-alpha promoter
                     /note="strong constitutive promoter for human elongation
                     factor EF-1-alpha"
     intron          2855..3793
                     /label=EF-1-alpha intron A
                     /note="intron upstream of the start codon of human
                     EF-1-alpha"
     primer_bind     3750..3770
                     /label=EF1a-F
                     /note="Human elongation factor-1a promoter, forward primer"
     misc_feature    3848..4434
                     /label=IRES2
                     /note="internal ribosome entry site (IRES) of the
                     encephalomyocarditis virus (EMCV)"
     primer_bind     complement(4015..4032)
                     /label=IRES reverse
                     /note="IRES internal ribosome entry site, reverse primer.
                     Also called pCDH-rev"
     primer_bind     4242..4261
                     /label=IRES-F
                     /note="IRES internal ribosome entry site, forward primer"
     CDS             4435..5154
                     /codon_start=1
                     /product="the original enhanced GFP (Yang et al., 1996)"
                     /label=EGFP
                     /note="mammalian codon-optimized"
                     /translation="MVSKGEELFTGVVPILVELDGDVNGHKFSVSGEGEGDATYGKLTL
                     KFICTTGKLPVPWPTLVTTLTYGVQCFSRYPDHMKQHDFFKSAMPEGYVQERTIFFKDD
                     GNYKTRAEVKFEGDTLVNRIELKGIDFKEDGNILGHKLEYNYNSHNVYIMADKQKNGIK
                     VNFKIRHNIEDGSVQLADHYQQNTPIGDGPVLLPDNHYLSTQSALSKDPNEKRDHMVLL
                     EFVTAAGITLGMDELYK"
     CDS             4435..5151
                     /codon_start=1
                     /product="enhanced GFP"
                     /label=EGFP
                     /translation="MVSKGEELFTGVVPILVELDGDVNGHKFSVSGEGEGDATYGKLTL
                     KFICTTGKLPVPWPTLVTTLTYGVQCFSRYPDHMKQHDFFKSAMPEGYVQERTIFFKDD
                     GNYKTRAEVKFEGDTLVNRIELKGIDFKEDGNILGHKLEYNYNSHNVYIMADKQKNGIK
                     VNFKIRHNIEDGSVQLADHYQQNTPIGDGPVLLPDNHYLSTQSALSKDPNEKRDHMVLL
                     EFVTAAGITLGMDELYK"
     primer_bind     complement(4480..4501)
                     /label=EGFP-N
                     /note="EGFP, reverse primer"
     primer_bind     complement(4741..4760)
                     /label=EXFP-R
                     /note="For distinguishing EGFP variants, reverse primer"
     primer_bind     5088..5109
                     /label=EGFP-C
                     /note="EGFP, forward primer"
     primer_bind     complement(5166..5182)
                     /label=KS primer
                     /note="common sequencing primer, one of multiple similar
                     variants"
     primer_bind     complement(5167..5183)
                     /label=pBluescriptKS
                     /note="For pBluescript vector"
     LTR             5692..5872
                     /label=5' LTR (truncated)
                     /note="truncated 5' long terminal repeat (LTR) from HIV-1"
     rep_origin      complement(5934..6522)
                     /direction=LEFT
                     /label=ori
                     /note="high-copy-number ColE1/pMB1/pBR322/pUC origin of
                     replication"
     primer_bind     complement(6014..6033)
                     /label=pBR322ori-F
                     /note="pBR322 origin, forward primer"
     CDS             complement(6693..7553)
                     /codon_start=1
                     /gene="bla"
                     /product="beta-lactamase"
                     /label=AmpR
                     /note="confers resistance to ampicillin, carbenicillin, and
                     related antibiotics"
                     /translation="MSIQHFRVALIPFFAAFCLPVFAHPETLVKVKDAEDQLGARVGYI
                     ELDLNSGKILESFRPEERFPMMSTFKVLLCGAVLSRIDAGQEQLGRRIHYSQNDLVEYS
                     PVTEKHLTDGMTVRELCSAAITMSDNTAANLLLTTIGGPKELTAFLHNMGDHVTRLDRW
                     EPELNEAIPNDERDTTMPVAMATTLRKLLTGELLTLASRQQLIDWMEADKVAGPLLRSA
                     LPAGWFIADKSGAGERGSRGIIAALGPDGKPSRIVVIYTTGSQATMDERNRQIAEIGAS
                     LIKHW"
     primer_bind     7316..7335
                     /label=Amp-R
                     /note="Ampicillin resistance gene, reverse primer"
     promoter        complement(7554..7658)
                     /gene="bla"
                     /label=AmpR promoter
ORIGIN
        1 gtcgacggat cgggagatct cccgatcccc tatggtgcac tctcagtaca atctgctctg
       61 atgccgcata gttaagccag tatctgctcc ctgcttgtgt gttggaggtc gctgagtagt
      121 gcgcgagcaa aatttaagct acaacaaggc aaggcttgac cgacaattgc atgaagaatc
      181 tgcttagggt taggcgtttt gcgctgcttc gcgatgtacg ggccagatat acgcgttgac
      241 attgattatt gactagttat taatagtaat caattacggg gtcattagtt catagcccat
      301 atatggagtt ccgcgttaca taacttacgg taaatggccc gcctggctga ccgcccaacg
      361 acccccgccc attgacgtca ataatgacgt atgttcccat agtaacgcca atagggactt
      421 tccattgacg tcaatgggtg gagtatttac ggtaaactgc ccacttggca gtacatcaag
      481 tgtatcatat gccaagtacg ccccctattg acgtcaatga cggtaaatgg cccgcctggc
      541 attatgccca gtacatgacc ttatgggact ttcctacttg gcagtacatc tacgtattag
      601 tcatcgctat taccatggtg atgcggtttt ggcagtacat caatgggcgt ggatagcggt
      661 ttgactcacg gggatttcca agtctccacc ccattgacgt caatgggagt ttgttttggc
      721 accaaaatca acgggacttt ccaaaatgtc gtaacaactc cgccccattg acgcaaatgg
      781 gcggtaggcg tgtacggtgg gaggtctata taagcagcgc gttttgcctg tactgggtct
      841 ctctggttag accagatctg agcctgggag ctctctggct aactagggaa cccactgctt
      901 aagcctcaat aaagcttgcc ttgagtgctt caagtagtgt gtgcccgtct gttgtgtgac
      961 tctggtaact agagatccct cagacccttt tagtcagtgt ggaaaatctc tagcagtggc
     1021 gcccgaacag ggacttgaaa gcgaaaggga aaccagagga gctctctcga cgcaggactc
     1081 ggcttgctga agcgcgcacg gcaagaggcg aggggcggcg actggtgagt acgccaaaaa
     1141 ttttgactag cggaggctag aaggagagag atgggtgcga gagcgtcagt attaagcggg
     1201 ggagaattag atcgcgatgg gaaaaaattc ggttaaggcc agggggaaag aaaaaatata
     1261 aattaaaaca tatagtatgg gcaagcaggg agctagaacg attcgcagtt aatcctggcc
     1321 tgttagaaac atcagaaggc tgtagacaaa tactgggaca gctacaacca tcccttcaga
     1381 caggatcaga agaacttaga tcattatata atacagtagc aaccctctat tgtgtgcatc
     1441 aaaggataga gataaaagac accaaggaag ctttagacaa gatagaggaa gagcaaaaca
     1501 aaagtaagac caccgcacag caagcggccg gccgctgatc ttcagacctg gaggaggaga
     1561 tatgagggac aattggagaa gtgaattata taaatataaa gtagtaaaaa ttgaaccatt
     1621 aggagtagca cccaccaagg caaagagaag agtggtgcag agagaaaaaa gagcagtggg
     1681 aataggagct ttgttccttg ggttcttggg agcagcagga agcactatgg gcgcagcgtc
     1741 aatgacgctg acggtacagg ccagacaatt attgtctggt atagtgcagc agcagaacaa
     1801 tttgctgagg gctattgagg cgcaacagca tctgttgcaa ctcacagtct ggggcatcaa
     1861 gcagctccag gcaagaatcc tggctgtgga aagataccta aaggatcaac agctcctggg
     1921 gatttggggt tgctctggaa aactcatttg caccactgct gtgccttgga atgctagttg
     1981 gagtaataaa tctctggaac agatttggaa tcacacgacc tggatggagt gggacagaga
     2041 aattaacaat tacacaagct taatacactc cttaattgaa gaatcgcaaa accagcaaga
     2101 aaagaatgaa caagaattat tggaattaga taaatgggca agtttgtgga attggtttaa
     2161 cataacaaat tggctgtggt atataaaatt attcataatg atagtaggag gcttggtagg
     2221 tttaagaata gtttttgctg tactttctat agtgaataga gttaggcagg gatattcacc
     2281 attatcgttt cagacccacc tcccaacccc gaggggaccc gacaggcccg aaggaataga
     2341 agaagaaggt ggagagagag acagagacag atccattcga ttagtgaacg gatcggcact
     2401 gcgtgcgcca attctgcaga caaatggcag tattcatcca caattttaaa agaaaagggg
     2461 ggattggggg gtacagtgca ggggaaagaa tagtagacat aatagcaaca gacatacaaa
     2521 ctaaagaatt acaaaaacaa attacaaaaa ttcaaaattt tcgggtttat tacagggaca
     2581 gcagagatcc agtttggtta gtaccgggcc cgctctagcg tgaggctccg gtgcccgtca
     2641 gtgggcagag cgcacatcgc ccacagtccc cgagaagttg gggggagggg tcggcaattg
     2701 aaccggtgcc tagagaaggt ggcgcggggt aaactgggaa agtgatgtcg tgtactggct
     2761 ccgccttttt cccgagggtg ggggagaacc gtatataagt gcagtagtcg ccgtgaacgt
     2821 tctttttcgc aacgggtttg ccgccagaac acaggtaagt gccgtgtgtg gttcccgcgg
     2881 gcctggcctc tttacgggtt atggcccttg cgtgccttga attacttcca cctggctgca
     2941 gtacgtgatt cttgatcccg agcttcgggt tggaagtggg tgggagagtt cgaggccttg
     3001 cgcttaagga gccccttcgc ctcgtgcttg agttgaggcc tggcctgggc gctggggccg
     3061 ccgcgtgcga atctggtggc accttcgcgc ctgtctcgct gctttcgata agtctctagc
     3121 catttaaaat ttttgatgac ctgctgcgac gctttttttc tggcaagata gtcttgtaaa
     3181 tgcgggccaa gatctgcaca ctggtatttc ggtttttggg gccgcgggcg gcgacggggc
     3241 ccgtgcgtcc cagcgcacat gttcggcgag gcggggcctg cgagcgcggc caccgagaat
     3301 cggacggggg tagtctcaag ctggccggcc tgctctggtg cctggcctcg cgccgccgtg
     3361 tatcgccccg ccctgggcgg caaggctggc ccggtcggca ccagttgcgt gagcggaaag
     3421 atggccgctt cccggccctg ctgcagggag ctcaaaatgg aggacgcggc gctcgggaga
     3481 gcgggcgggt gagtcaccca cacaaaggaa aagggccttt ccgtcctcag ccgtcgcttc
     3541 atgtgactcc acggagtacc gggcgccgtc caggcacctc gattagttct cgagcttttg
     3601 gagtacgtcg tctttaggtt ggggggaggg gttttatgcg atggagtttc cccacactga
     3661 gtgggtggag actgaagtta ggccagcttg gcacttgatg taattctcct tggaatttgc
     3721 cctttttgag tttggatctt ggttcattct caagcctcag acagtggttc aaagtttttt
     3781 tcttccattt caggtgtcgt gagcggccgc tgagttaact attctagagt acccgggcta
     3841 ggatccgccc ctctccctcc ccccccccta acgttactgg ccgaagccgc ttggaataag
     3901 gccggtgtgc gtttgtctat atgttatttt ccaccatatt gccgtctttt ggcaatgtga
     3961 gggcccggaa acctggccct gtcttcttga cgagcattcc taggggtctt tcccctctcg
     4021 ccaaaggaat gcaaggtctg ttgaatgtcg tgaaggaagc agttcctctg gaagcttctt
     4081 gaagacaaac aacgtctgta gcgacccttt gcaggcagcg gaacccccca cctggcgaca
     4141 ggtgcctctg cggccaaaag ccacgtgtat aagatacacc tgcaaaggcg gcacaacccc
     4201 agtgccacgt tgtgagttgg atagttgtgg aaagagtcaa atggctctcc tcaagcgtat
     4261 tcaacaaggg gctgaaggat gcccagaagg taccccattg tatgggatct gatctggggc
     4321 ctcggtacac atgctttaca tgtgtttagt cgaggttaaa aaaacgtcta ggccccccga
     4381 accacgggga cgtggttttc ctttgaaaaa cacgatgata atatggccac aaccatggtg
     4441 agcaagggcg aggagctgtt caccggggtg gtgcccatcc tggtcgagct ggacggcgac
     4501 gtaaacggcc acaagttcag cgtgtccggc gagggcgagg gcgatgccac ctacggcaag
     4561 ctgaccctga agttcatctg caccaccggc aagctgcccg tgccctggcc caccctcgtg
     4621 accaccctga cctacggcgt gcagtgcttc agccgctacc ccgaccacat gaagcagcac
     4681 gacttcttca agtccgccat gcccgaaggc tacgtccagg agcgcaccat cttcttcaag
     4741 gacgacggca actacaagac ccgcgccgag gtgaagttcg agggcgacac cctggtgaac
     4801 cgcatcgagc tgaagggcat cgacttcaag gaggacggca acatcctggg gcacaagctg
     4861 gagtacaact acaacagcca caacgtctat atcatggccg acaagcagaa gaacggcatc
     4921 aaggtgaact tcaagatccg ccacaacatc gaggacggca gcgtgcagct cgccgaccac
     4981 taccagcaga acacccccat cggcgacggc cccgtgctgc tgcccgacaa ccactacctg
     5041 agcacccagt ccgccctgag caaagacccc aacgagaagc gcgatcacat ggtcctgctg
     5101 gagttcgtga ccgccgccgg gatcactctc ggcatggacg agctgtacaa gtaaagcggc
     5161 cgcatcgata ccgtcgacct cgatcgagac ctagaaaaac atggagcaat cacaagtagc
     5221 aatacagcag ctaccaatgc tgattgtgcc tggctagaag cacaagagga ggaggaggtg
     5281 ggttttccag tcacacctca ggtaccttta agaccaatga cttacaaggc agctgtagat
     5341 cttagccact ttttaaaaga aaagggggga ctggaagggc taattcactc ccaacgaaga
     5401 caagatatcc ttgatctgtg gatctaccac acacaaggct acttccctga ttggcagaac
     5461 tacacaccag ggccagggat cagatatcca ctgacctttg gatggtgcta caagctagta
     5521 ccagttgagc aagagaaggt agaagaagcc aatgaaggag agaacacccg cttgttacac
     5581 cctgtgagcc tgcatgggat ggatgacccg gagagagaag tattagagtg gaggtttgac
     5641 agccgcctag catttcatca catggcccga gagctgcatc cggactgtac tgggtctctc
     5701 tggttagacc agatctgagc ctgggagctc tctggctaac tagggaaccc actgcttaag
     5761 cctcaataaa gcttgccttg agtgcttcaa gtagtgtgtg cccgtctgtt gtgtgactct
     5821 ggtaactaga gatccctcag acccttttag tcagtgtgga aaatctctag cagcatgtga
     5881 gcaaaaggcc agcaaaaggc caggaaccgt aaaaaggccg cgttgctggc gtttttccat
     5941 aggctccgcc cccctgacga gcatcacaaa aatcgacgct caagtcagag gtggcgaaac
     6001 ccgacaggac tataaagata ccaggcgttt ccccctggaa gctccctcgt gcgctctcct
     6061 gttccgaccc tgccgcttac cggatacctg tccgcctttc tcccttcggg aagcgtggcg
     6121 ctttctcata gctcacgctg taggtatctc agttcggtgt aggtcgttcg ctccaagctg
     6181 ggctgtgtgc acgaaccccc cgttcagccc gaccgctgcg ccttatccgg taactatcgt
     6241 cttgagtcca acccggtaag acacgactta tcgccactgg cagcagccac tggtaacagg
     6301 attagcagag cgaggtatgt aggcggtgct acagagttct tgaagtggtg gcctaactac
     6361 ggctacacta gaagaacagt atttggtatc tgcgctctgc tgaagccagt taccttcgga
     6421 aaaagagttg gtagctcttg atccggcaaa caaaccaccg ctggtagcgg tggttttttt
     6481 gtttgcaagc agcagattac gcgcagaaaa aaaggatctc aagaagatcc tttgatcttt
     6541 tctacggggt ctgacgctca gtggaacgaa aactcacgtt aagggatttt ggtcatgaga
     6601 ttatcaaaaa ggatcttcac ctagatcctt ttaaattaaa aatgaagttt taaatcaatc
     6661 taaagtatat atgagtaaac ttggtctgac agttaccaat gcttaatcag tgaggcacct
     6721 atctcagcga tctgtctatt tcgttcatcc atagttgcct gactccccgt cgtgtagata
     6781 actacgatac gggagggctt accatctggc cccagtgctg caatgatacc gcgagaccca
     6841 cgctcaccgg ctccagattt atcagcaata aaccagccag ccggaagggc cgagcgcaga
     6901 agtggtcctg caactttatc cgcctccatc cagtctatta attgttgccg ggaagctaga
     6961 gtaagtagtt cgccagttaa tagtttgcgc aacgttgttg ccattgctac aggcatcgtg
     7021 gtgtcacgct cgtcgtttgg tatggcttca ttcagctccg gttcccaacg atcaaggcga
     7081 gttacatgat cccccatgtt gtgcaaaaaa gcggttagct ccttcggtcc tccgatcgtt
     7141 gtcagaagta agttggccgc agtgttatca ctcatggtta tggcagcact gcataattct
     7201 cttactgtca tgccatccgt aagatgcttt tctgtgactg gtgagtactc aaccaagtca
     7261 ttctgagaat agtgtatgcg gcgaccgagt tgctcttgcc cggcgtcaat acgggataat
     7321 accgcgccac atagcagaac tttaaaagtg ctcatcattg gaaaacgttc ttcggggcga
     7381 aaactctcaa ggatcttacc gctgttgaga tccagttcga tgtaacccac tcgtgcaccc
     7441 aactgatctt cagcatcttt tactttcacc agcgtttctg ggtgagcaaa aacaggaagg
     7501 caaaatgccg caaaaaaggg aataagggcg acacggaaat gttgaatact catactcttc
     7561 ctttttcaat attattgaag catttatcag ggttattgtc tcatgagcgg atacatattt
     7621 gaatgtattt agaaaaataa acaaataggg gttccgcgca catttccccg aaaagtgcca
     7681 cctgac
//
