>Addgene plasmid #21373 | pHIV-EGFP | addgene partial sequence | sequence record 91877 | cPPT-F 5'-gggaaagaatagtagacataatag-3'
ATACAAACTAAAGAATTACAAAAACAAATTACAAAAATTCAAAATTTTCGGGTTTATTACAGGGACAGCA
GAGATCCAGTTTGGTTAGTACCGGGCCCGCTCTAGCGTGAGGCTCCGGTGCCCGTCAGTGGGCAGAGCGC
ACATCGCCCACAGTCCCCGAGAAGTTGGGGGGAGGGGTCGGCAATTGAACCGGTGCCTAGAGAAGGTGGC
GCGGGGTAAACTGGGAAAGTGATGTCGTGTACTGGCTCCGCCTTTTTCCCGAGGGTGGGGGAGAACCGTA
TATAAGTGCAGTAGTCGCCGTGAACGTTCTTTTTCGCAACGGGTTTGCCGCCAGAACACAGGTAAGTGCC
GTGTGTGGTTCCCGCGGGCCTGGCCTCTTTACGGGTTATGGCCCTTGCGTGCCTTGAATTACTTCCACCT
GGCTGCAGTACGTGATTCTTGATCCCGAGCTTCGGGTTGGAAGTGGGTGGGAGAGTTCGAGGCCTTGCGC
TTAAGGAGCCCCTTCGCCTCGTGCTTGAGTTGAGGCCTGGCCTGGGCGCTGGGGCCGCCGCGTGCGAATC
TGGTGGCACCTTCGCGCCTGTCTCGCTGCTTTCGATAAGTCTCTAGCCATTTAAAATTTTTGATGACCTG
CTGCGACGCTTTTTTTCTGGCAAGATAGTCTTGTAAATGCGGGCCAAGATCTGCACACTGGTATTTCGGT
TTTTGGGGCCGCGGGCGGCGACGGGGCCCGTGCGTCCCAGCGCACATGTTCGGCGAGGCGGGGCCTGCGA
GCGCGGCCACCGAGAATCGGACGGG
