>Addgene plasmid #21373 | pHIV-EGFP | addgene partial sequence | sequence record 91878 | EF1a-F 5'-TCAAGCCTCAGACAGTGGTTC-3'
GGTGTCGTGAGCGGCCGCTGAGTTAACTATTCTAGAGTACCCGGGCTAGGATCCGCCCCTCTCCCTCCCC
CCCCCCTAACGTTACTGGCCGAAGCCGCTTGGAATAAGGCCGGTGTGCGTTTGTCTATATGTTATTTTCC
ACCATATTGCCGTCTTTTGGCAATGTGAGGGCCCGGAAACCTGGCCCTGTCTTCTTGACGAGCATTCCTA
GGGGTCTTTCCCCTCTCGCCAAAGGAATGCAAGGTCTGTTGAATGTCGTGAAGGAAGCAGTTCCTCTGGA
AGCTTCTTGAAGACAAACAACGTCTGTAGCGACCCTTTGCAGGCAGCGGAACCCCCCACCTGGCGACAGG
TGCCTCTGCGGCCAAAAGCCACGTGTATAAGATACACCTGCAAAGGCGGCACAACCCCAGTGCCACGTTG
TGAGTTGGATAGTTGTGGAAAGAGTCAAATGGCTCTCCTCAAGCGTATTCAACAAGGGGCTGAAGGATGC
CCAGAAGGTACCCCATTGTATGGGATCTGATCTGGGGCCTCGGTACACATGCTTTACATGTGTTTAGTCG
AGGTTAAAAAAACGTCTAGGCCCCCCGAACCACGGGGACGTGGTTTTCCTTTGAAAAACACGATGATAAT
ATGGCCACAACCATGGTGAGCAAGGGCGAGGAGCTGTTCACCGGGGTGGTGCCCATCCTGGTCGAGCTGG
ACGGCGACGTAAACGGCCACAAGTTCAGCGTGTCCGGCGAGGGCGAGGGCGATGCC
