>Addgene plasmid #21373 | pHIV-EGFP | addgene partial sequence | sequence record 91879 | pSICO-JL 5'-tgtgactggaaaacccacctc-3'
GCCAGGCACAATCAGCATTGGTAGCTGCTGTATTGCTACTTGTGATTGCTCCATGTTTTTCTAGGTCTCG
ATCGAGGTCGACGGTATCGATGCGGCCGCTTTACTTGTACAGCTCGTCCATGCCGAGAGTGATCCCGGCG
GCGGTCACGAACTCCAGCAGGACCATGTGATCGCGCTTCTCGTTGGGGTCTTTGCTCAGGGCGGACTGGG
TGCTCAGGTAGTGGTTGTCGGGCAGCAGCACGGGGCCGTCGCCGATGGGGGTGTTCTGCTGGTAGTGGTC
GGCGAGCTGCACGCTGCCGTCCTCGATGTTGTGGCGGATCTTGAAGTTCACCTTGATGCCGTTCTTCTGC
TTGTCGGCCATGATATAGACGTTGTGGCTGTTGTAGTTGTACTCCAGCTTGTGCCCCAGGATGTTGCCGT
CCTCCTTGAAGTCGATGCCCTTCAGCTCGATGCGGTTCACCAGGGTGTCGCCCTCGAACTTCACCTCGGC
GCGGGTCTTGTAGTTGCCGTCGTCCTTGAAGAAGATGGTGCGCTCCTGGACGTAGCCTTCGGGCATGGCG
GACTTGAAGAAGTCGTGCTGCTTCATGTGGTCGGGGTAGCGGCTGAAGCACTGCACGCCGTAGGTCAGGG
TGGTCACGAGGGTGGGCCAGGGCACGGGCAGCTTGCCGGTGGTGCAGATGAACTTCAGGGTCAGCTTGCC
GTAGGTGGCATCGCCCTCGCCCTCGCCGGACACGCTGAACTTGTGGCCGTTTACGTCGCCGTCCAGCTCG
ACCAGGATGGGCACCACCCCGGTGAACAGCTCCTCGCCCTTGCTCACCATGGTTGTGGCCATATTATCAT
CGTGTTTTTCAAAGGAAA
