>Addgene plasmid #21373 | pHIV-EGFP | addgene partial sequence | sequence record 96167 | EGFP-N 5'-CGTCGCCGTCCAGCTCGACCAG-3'
CGGTGAACAGCTCCTCGCCCTTGCTCACCATGGTTGTGGCCATATTATCATCGTGTTTTTCAAAGGAAAA
CCACGTCCCCGTGGTTCGGGGGGCCTAGACGTTTTTTTAACCTCGACTAAACACATGTAAAGCATGTGTA
CCGAGGCCCCAGATCAGATCCCATACAATGGGGTACCTTCTGGGCATCCTTCAGCCCCTTGTTGAATACG
CTTGAGGAGAGCCATTTGACTCTTTCCACAACTATCCAACTCACAACGTGGCACTGGGGTTGTGCCGCCT
TTGCAGGTGTATCTTATACACGTGGCTTTTGGCCGCAGAGGCACCTGTCGCCAGGTGGGGGGTTCCGCTG
CCTGCAAAGGGTCGCTACAGACGTTGTTTGTCTTCAAGAAGCTTCCAGAGGAACTGCTTCCTTCACGACA
TTCAACAGACCTTGCATTCCTTTGGCGAGAGGGGAAAGACCCCTAGGAATGCTCGTCAAGAAGACAGGGC
CAGGTTTCCGGGCCCTCACATTGCCAAAAGACGGCAATATGGTGGAAAATAACATATAGACAAACGCACA
CCGGCCTTATTCCAAGCGGCTTCGGCCAGTAACGTTAGGGGGGGGGGAGGGAGAGGGGCGGATCCTAGCC
CGGGTACTCTAGAATAGTTAACTCAGCGGCCGCTCACGACACCTGAAATGGAAGAAAAAAACTTTGAACC
ACTGTCTGAGGCTTGAGAATGAACCAAGATCCAAACTCAAAAAGGGCAAATTCCAAGGAGAATTACATCA
AGTGCCAAGCTGGCCTAACTTCA
